# Supplementary material for: Highly enhanced transgene integration in human pluripotent stem cells by serine integrase BxbI
Source: bioRxiv preprint, doi:10.1101/2024.10.18.619063, version 1 (2024-10-19)
Supplement: Supplemental File 3 [file 619063_file06.txt]

LOCUS       pMIA26_for_mRNA        1845 bp DNA     linear   SYN 03-MAY-2023
DEFINITION  synthetic linear DNA
ACCESSION   .
VERSION     .
KEYWORDS    .
SOURCE      synthetic DNA construct
  ORGANISM  synthetic DNA construct
REFERENCE   1  (bases 1 to 1845)
  AUTHORS   Matias I Autio
  TITLE     Direct Submission
  JOURNAL   Exported Sep 12, 2024 from SnapGene 7.2.1
            https://www.snapgene.com
FEATURES             Location/Qualifiers
     source          1..1845
                     /mol_type="other DNA"
                     /organism="synthetic DNA construct"
     5'UTR           1..43
                     /label=Xenopus globin 5'-UTR
                     /note="translational enhancer from the 5'-UTR of the major 
                     beta-globin gene of Xenopus laevis"
     sig_peptide     53..109
                     /codon_start=1
                     /label=BP-NLS
                     /translation="KRTADGSEFESPKKKRKVE"
     CDS             86..106
                     /codon_start=1
                     /product="nuclear localization signal of SV40 (simian virus
                     40) large T antigen"
                     /label=SV40 NLS
                     /translation="PKKKRKV"
     CDS             110..1609
                     /label=BxbI - iCodon opti
     3'UTR           1613..1738
                     /label=Xenopus globin 3'-UTR
                     /note="3'-UTR of the major beta-globin gene of Xenopus 
                     laevis"
ORIGIN
        1 cttgttcttt ttgcagaagc tcagaataaa cgctcaactt tgggccacca tgaagcgtac
       61 cgcagatgga tccgaatttg agtcaccgaa gaagaagagg aaggttgaac gggcactcgt
      121 cgtaatcagg ctttctcgag ttacggatgc aaccacatcc ccggagcgtc aactggaatc
      181 atgccagcaa ctctgcgctc agagaggatg ggacgtggtg ggagtggctg aagatctcga
      241 tgtatccggg gcggtggacc ccttcgatcg taagcgtcgt ccaaatctcg ccaggtggct
      301 ggctttcgaa gagcaacctt tcgacgtaat cgtggcttat agagtcgacc gtctcaccag
      361 gtctatccgt cacctgcaac aattggttca ctgggctgaa gaccacaaga agttggtggt
      421 ttccgcaact gaggcgcact tcgataccac cactccattc gctgctgtcg tgattgccct
      481 tatgggtaca gtcgcccaaa tggaactgga ggctatcaag gaacgtaatc gtagtgccgc
      541 acattttaat atccgggctg gcaaatatcg cggatctctg cccccatggg gatacctccc
      601 tacccgcgtc gatggagagt ggcgtcttgt tccggacccc gttcagcgtg agcgtatcct
      661 tgaagtgtat catagagtag tggataacca tgaaccattg catctggtag cacatgatct
      721 caatcgccgt ggggtactct ctcctaagga ttatttcgcg caactgcagg gtcgggagcc
      781 ccagggacgt gaatggtccg caaccgctct caagcggagt atgataagtg aagccatgct
      841 tggatacgct acgcttaatg ggaaaacagt cagagacgac gatggcgccc ctctcgtccg
      901 tgcagagccc attctgacac gtgagcagct agaggctctg cgggcagaac tggttaagac
      961 atcccgcgct aaacctgcag tctctactcc ctccctcttg ctgcgtgtcc tgttctgcgc
     1021 agtttgcgga gagcccgcct ataagtttgc tggaggcgga cgtaagcatc caagataccg
     1081 atgcagaagc atgggatttc ccaaacactg cgggaatgga accgtcgcta tggctgagtg
     1141 ggacgccttt tgcgaagagc aggtgcttga tttgctggga gacgctgagc ggctggaaaa
     1201 ggtctgggtt gctggatcag attctgccgt agagctggcg gaggttaacg cagaactggt
     1261 ggatctgact tctcttattg gttcccccgc ttatcgtgca ggatcccccc agcgagaagc
     1321 tctggacgcc cgaattgctg cccttgcggc tcgacaggag gaactggaag gacttgaagc
     1381 ccgtcctagt ggatgggagt ggcgggagac aggccagcgt ttcggagact ggtggcgtga
     1441 acaagatact gctgcgaaga acacctggct gcgttccatg aatgtccgac tgacctttga
     1501 cgttcggggc ggccttaccc gtactatcga tttcggggat ctgcaggaat acgaacagca
     1561 tcttcgtctg ggctctgtag tcgaaaggct tcacaccgga atgtcctaat agaaccagcc
     1621 tcaagaacac ccgaatggag tctctaagct acataatacc aacttacact ttacaaaatg
     1681 ttgtccccca aaatgtagcc attcgtatct gctcctaata aaaagaaagt ttcttcacaa
     1741 aaaaaaaaaa aaaaaaaaaa aaaaaaaagc gaaaaaaaaa aaaaaaaaaa aaaaaaaaaa
     1801 accgaaaaaa aaaaaaaaaa aaaaaaaaaa aaaaaaaaaa aaaaa
//
