# Supplementary material for: Highly enhanced transgene integration in human pluripotent stem cells by serine integrase BxbI
Source: bioRxiv preprint, doi:10.1101/2024.10.18.619063, version 1 (2024-10-19)
Supplement: Supplemental File 4 [file 619063_file07.txt]

LOCUS       tp53-DNfrag_for_         594 bp DNA     linear   SYN 17-JUL-2023
DEFINITION  synthetic linear DNA
ACCESSION   .
VERSION     .
KEYWORDS    .
SOURCE      synthetic DNA construct
  ORGANISM  synthetic DNA construct
REFERENCE   1  (bases 1 to 594)
  AUTHORS   Matias I Autio
  TITLE     Direct Submission
  JOURNAL   Exported May 30, 2024 from SnapGene 7.2.1
            https://www.snapgene.com
FEATURES             Location/Qualifiers
     source          1..594
                     /mol_type="other DNA"
                     /organism="synthetic DNA construct"
     5'UTR           1..43
                     /label=Xenopus globin 5'-UTR
                     /note="translational enhancer from the 5'-UTR of the major 
                     beta-globin gene of Xenopus laevis"
     CDS             50..358
                     /label=tp53-DNfrag
     3'UTR           362..487
                     /label=Xenopus globin 3'-UTR
                     /note="3'-UTR of the major beta-globin gene of Xenopus 
                     laevis"
ORIGIN
        1 cttgttcttt ttgcagaagc tcagaataaa cgctcaactt tgggccacca tgaccgctat
       61 ggaagaatct cagtccgata tctcactgaa acgtgcattg ccgacctgca catcagcatc
      121 ccctcctcaa aagaaaaaac ctcttgatgg agagtatttc actctcaaga tccgtggaag
      181 aaagcgtttc gagatgttcc gagaactgaa cgaagctctt gagctgaaag acgctcatgc
      241 taccgaggaa tctggcgact caagagcaca ctcctcctac ctgaaaacga aaaaaggaca
      301 gtctacgtcc cggcataaga agacgatggt taagaaggtc ggccctgatt cagattgata
      361 gaaccagcct caagaacacc cgaatggagt ctctaagcta cataatacca acttacactt
      421 tacaaaatgt tgtcccccaa aatgtagcca ttcgtatctg ctcctaataa aaagaaagtt
      481 tcttcacaaa aaaaaaaaaa aaaaaaaaaa aaaaaaagcg aaaaaaaaaa aaaaaaaaaa
      541 aaaaaaaaaa ccgaaaaaaa aaaaaaaaaa aaaaaaaaaa aaaaaaaaaa aaaa
//
