# Supplementary material for: Highly enhanced transgene integration in human pluripotent stem cells by serine integrase BxbI
Source: bioRxiv preprint, doi:10.1101/2024.10.18.619063, version 1 (2024-10-19)
Supplement: Supplemental File 6 [file 619063_file09.txt]

LOCUS       pMIA22_for_mRNA        1845 bp DNA     linear   SYN 22-MAR-2023
DEFINITION  synthetic linear DNA
ACCESSION   .
VERSION     .
KEYWORDS    .
SOURCE      synthetic DNA construct
  ORGANISM  synthetic DNA construct
REFERENCE   1  (bases 1 to 1845)
  AUTHORS   Matias I Autio
  TITLE     Direct Submission
  JOURNAL   Exported Sep 12, 2024 from SnapGene 7.2.1
            https://www.snapgene.com
FEATURES             Location/Qualifiers
     source          1..1845
                     /mol_type="other DNA"
                     /organism="synthetic DNA construct"
     5'UTR           1..43
                     /label=Xenopus globin 5'-UTR
                     /note="translational enhancer from the 5'-UTR of the major 
                     beta-globin gene of Xenopus laevis"
     CDS             50..1549
                     /label=Bxb1
     sig_peptide     1550..1606
                     /label=BP-NLS
     CDS             1583..1603
                     /codon_start=1
                     /product="nuclear localization signal of SV40 (simian virus
                     40) large T antigen"
                     /label=SV40 NLS
                     /translation="PKKKRKV"
     3'UTR           1613..1738
                     /label=Xenopus globin 3'-UTR
                     /note="3'-UTR of the major beta-globin gene of Xenopus 
                     laevis"
ORIGIN
        1 cttgttcttt ttgcagaagc tcagaataaa cgctcaactt tgggccacca tgcgggcact
       61 cgttgtaatc aggttgtctc gagttacgga tgcgaccacg tccccggaga gacaactcga
      121 atcatgccag cagctttgtg ctcagagagg atgggacgtt gtgggcgtgg ccgaagatct
      181 cgacgtatca ggggcggtgg accccttcga tagaaagaga agaccaaatc ttgccaggtg
      241 gctggctttc gaagagcaac cttttgacgt aatcgtggcg tatagagtag acaggctcac
      301 gaggtctatc cggcaccttc aacaattggt tcactgggca gaagaccaca agaagttggt
      361 ggtttcagca actgaggcgc acttcgatac taccactcca tttgcggcag tcgtgattgc
      421 ccttatgggt acggttgccc aaatggaact ggaggctatt aaggagcgga ataggagtgc
      481 cgcacatttt aatatccggg ctggcaaata tcgcggatca ctccccccgt ggggttacct
      541 ccctacccgc gtagacggtg agtggaggct cgtaccggac cccgttcaga gagagcggat
      601 cttggaagtg tatcacagag tagtggacaa ccatgaacct ttgcatctcg tagcgcatga
      661 tctcaatcgc aggggggtac tctctccaaa agattatttc gcgcaacttc agggtcggga
      721 gccccaggga agagaatggt ctgcaacagc tctcaagcgg agtatgataa gtgaagccat
      781 gcttggatac gccactctta acgggaaaac cgtcagagac gacgatggcg caccactcgt
      841 cagggcggag cccattttga cacgggaaca acttgaggcg cttcgggcag aactggttaa
      901 gaccagtcgc gctaagcctg cagtgtctac tccctccctc ttgctcagag tcctgttttg
      961 cgcagtttgt ggtgagcccg cctataaatt tgctggaggc ggacggaagc acccaagata
     1021 ccgctgcaga agcatgggat ttcccaaaca ctgcgggaat ggaacagtcg ctatggccga
     1081 gtgggacgcc ttttgcgaag agcaggtgct tgatttgctg ggagacgctg aacggctgga
     1141 aaaagtgtgg gttgcagggt cagatagtgc cgtagagttg gcggaggtta acgcagaact
     1201 tgtggatctg acttctttga ttggctcccc cgcgtatcgg gccggaagcc cccaacgaga
     1261 agcccttgac gcccgaattg cggccctcgc agcccgacaa gaggaactgg aaggacttga
     1321 agcccgccct agtggatggg agtggcggga gacaggacaa aggtttggag actggtggag
     1381 agaacaagat actgcggcga agaacacatg gctgcgatca atgaacgtcc ggctgacgtt
     1441 tgacgttcgg ggcggcttga caaggactat tgatttcggg gatctgcaag aatatgaaca
     1501 gcatcttaga ctgggctctg tagttgaaag gcttcacacc ggtatgtcca aaaggaccgc
     1561 agatggctcc gagtttgagt caccgaagaa gaagaggaag gtcgaataat agaaccagcc
     1621 tcaagaacac ccgaatggag tctctaagct acataatacc aacttacact ttacaaaatg
     1681 ttgtccccca aaatgtagcc attcgtatct gctcctaata aaaagaaagt ttcttcacaa
     1741 aaaaaaaaaa aaaaaaaaaa aaaaaaaagc gaaaaaaaaa aaaaaaaaaa aaaaaaaaaa
     1801 accgaaaaaa aaaaaaaaaa aaaaaaaaaa aaaaaaaaaa aaaaa
//
