# Supplementary material for: Highly enhanced transgene integration in human pluripotent stem cells by serine integrase BxbI
Source: bioRxiv preprint, doi:10.1101/2024.10.18.619063, version 1 (2024-10-19)
Supplement: Supplemental File 1 [file 619063_file04.txt]

LOCUS       pMIA26-BP-NLS-Bx        4340 bp DNA     circular SYN 24-APR-2023
DEFINITION  synthetic circular DNA
ACCESSION   .
VERSION     .
KEYWORDS    .
SOURCE      synthetic DNA construct
  ORGANISM  recombinant plasmid
REFERENCE   1  (bases 1 to 4340)
  AUTHORS   MIA
  TITLE     Direct Submission
  JOURNAL   Exported May 30, 2024 from SnapGene 7.2.1
            https://www.snapgene.com
FEATURES             Location/Qualifiers
     source          1..4340
                     /mol_type="other DNA"
                     /organism="recombinant plasmid"
     enhancer        1..380
                     /label=CMV enhancer
                     /note="human cytomegalovirus immediate early enhancer"
     primer_bind     complement(37..54)
                     /label=FLP insert R
     primer_bind     complement(44..63)
                     /label=CAGG screen R
     primer_bind     74..91
                     /label=CAGG prom start F
     primer_bind     complement(177..194)
                     /label=CF CMV R
     primer_bind     complement(197..214)
                     /label=CF CMV R II
     promoter        381..584
                     /label=CMV promoter
                     /note="human cytomegalovirus (CMV) immediate early 
                     promoter"
     primer_bind     509..530
                     /label=T7 EEV
     primer_bind     535..555
                     /label=CMV-F
     TATA_signal     570..577
                     /label=TATA-box
     primer_bind     587..605
                     /label=pEGFP-FP
     misc_structure  599..604
                     /label=Inr
     intron          676..808
                     /label=chimeric intron
                     /note="chimera between introns from human beta-globin and 
                     immunoglobulin heavy chain genes"
     primer_bind     770..787
                     /label=AAV9-OE-F
     sig_peptide     818..874
                     /codon_start=1
                     /label=BP-NLS
                     /translation="KRTADGSEFESPKKKRKVE"
     CDS             851..871
                     /codon_start=1
                     /product="nuclear localization signal of SV40 (simian virus
                     40) large T antigen"
                     /label=SV40 NLS
                     /translation="PKKKRKV"
     CDS             875..2374
                     /label=BxbI - iCodon opti
     primer_bind     complement(2377..2396)
                     /label=EBV-RP
     polyA_site      2382..2578
                     /label=SV40
     primer_bind     complement(2385..2402)
                     /label=CF 2nd M Tre F
     primer_bind     2393..2410
                     /label=CF SV40 R
     polyA_signal    2406..2487
                     /label=SV40 poly(A) signal
                     /note="SV40 polyadenylation signal"
     rep_origin      complement(2685..3272)
                     /direction=LEFT
                     /label=ori
                     /note="high-copy-number ColE1/pMB1/pBR322/pUC origin of 
                     replication"
     primer_bind     complement(2712..2729)
                     /label=mRosa EcoRV 1 F
     primer_bind     3104..3121
                     /label=Amp-pUC R
     CDS             complement(3353..4147)
                     /codon_start=1
                     /product="aminoglycoside phosphotransferase"
                     /label=NeoR/KanR
                     /note="confers resistance to neomycin, kanamycin, and G418 
                     (Geneticin(R))"
                     /translation="MIEQDGLHAGSPAAWVERLFGYDWAQQTIGCSDAAVFRLSAQGRP
                     VLFVKTDLSGALNELQDEAARLSWLATTGVPCAAVLDVVTEAGRDWLLLGEVPGQDLLS
                     SHLAPAEKVSIMADAMRRLHTLDPATCPFDHQAKHRIERARTRMEAGLVDQDDLDEEHQ
                     GLAPAELFARLKASMPDGEDLVVTHGDACLPNIMVENGRFSGFIDCGRLGVADRYQDIA
                     LATRDIAEELGGEWADRFLVLYGIAAPDSQRIAFYRLLDEFF"
     primer_bind     3522..3539
                     /label=neo screen R
     primer_bind     complement(3998..4015)
                     /label=neo screen F
ORIGIN
        1 ggcattgatt attgactagt tattaatagt aatcaattac ggggtcatta gttcatagcc
       61 catatatgga gttccgcgtt acataactta cggtaaatgg cccgcctggc tgaccgccca
      121 acgacccccg cccattgacg tcaataatga cgtatgttcc catagtaacg ccaataggga
      181 ctttccattg acgtcaatgg gtggagtatt tacggtaaac tgcccacttg gcagtacatc
      241 aagtgtatca tatgccaagt ccgcccccta ttgacgtcaa tgacggtaaa tggcccgcct
      301 ggcattatgc ccagtacatg accttacggg actttcctac ttggcagtac atctacgtat
      361 tagtcatcgc tattaccatg gtgatgcggt tttggcagta caccaatggg cgtggatagc
      421 ggtttgactc acggggattt ccaagtctcc accccattga cgtcaatggg agtttgtttt
      481 ggcaccaaaa tcaacgggac tttccaaaat gtcgtaataa ccccgccccg ttgacgcaaa
      541 tgggcggtag gcgtgtacgg tgggaggtct atataagcag aggtcgttta gtgaaccgtc
      601 agatcactag tagctttatt gcggtagttt atcacagtta aattgctaac gcagtcagtg
      661 ctcgactgat cacaggtaag tatcaaggtt acaagacagg tttaaggagg ccaatagaaa
      721 ctgggcttgt cgagacagag aagattcttg cgtttctgat aggcacctat tggtcttact
      781 gacatccact ttgcctttct ctccacaggc caccatgaag cgtaccgcag atggatccga
      841 atttgagtca ccgaagaaga agaggaaggt tgaacgggca ctcgtcgtaa tcaggctttc
      901 tcgagttacg gatgcaacca catccccgga gcgtcaactg gaatcatgcc agcaactctg
      961 cgctcagaga ggatgggacg tggtgggagt ggctgaagat ctcgatgtat ccggggcggt
     1021 ggaccccttc gatcgtaagc gtcgtccaaa tctcgccagg tggctggctt tcgaagagca
     1081 acctttcgac gtaatcgtgg cttatagagt cgaccgtctc accaggtcta tccgtcacct
     1141 gcaacaattg gttcactggg ctgaagacca caagaagttg gtggtttccg caactgaggc
     1201 gcacttcgat accaccactc cattcgctgc tgtcgtgatt gcccttatgg gtacagtcgc
     1261 ccaaatggaa ctggaggcta tcaaggaacg taatcgtagt gccgcacatt ttaatatccg
     1321 ggctggcaaa tatcgcggat ctctgccccc atggggatac ctccctaccc gcgtcgatgg
     1381 agagtggcgt cttgttccgg accccgttca gcgtgagcgt atccttgaag tgtatcatag
     1441 agtagtggat aaccatgaac cattgcatct ggtagcacat gatctcaatc gccgtggggt
     1501 actctctcct aaggattatt tcgcgcaact gcagggtcgg gagccccagg gacgtgaatg
     1561 gtccgcaacc gctctcaagc ggagtatgat aagtgaagcc atgcttggat acgctacgct
     1621 taatgggaaa acagtcagag acgacgatgg cgcccctctc gtccgtgcag agcccattct
     1681 gacacgtgag cagctagagg ctctgcgggc agaactggtt aagacatccc gcgctaaacc
     1741 tgcagtctct actccctccc tcttgctgcg tgtcctgttc tgcgcagttt gcggagagcc
     1801 cgcctataag tttgctggag gcggacgtaa gcatccaaga taccgatgca gaagcatggg
     1861 atttcccaaa cactgcggga atggaaccgt cgctatggct gagtgggacg ccttttgcga
     1921 agagcaggtg cttgatttgc tgggagacgc tgagcggctg gaaaaggtct gggttgctgg
     1981 atcagattct gccgtagagc tggcggaggt taacgcagaa ctggtggatc tgacttctct
     2041 tattggttcc cccgcttatc gtgcaggatc cccccagcga gaagctctgg acgcccgaat
     2101 tgctgccctt gcggctcgac aggaggaact ggaaggactt gaagcccgtc ctagtggatg
     2161 ggagtggcgg gagacaggcc agcgtttcgg agactggtgg cgtgaacaag atactgctgc
     2221 gaagaacacc tggctgcgtt ccatgaatgt ccgactgacc tttgacgttc ggggcggcct
     2281 tacccgtact atcgatttcg gggatctgca ggaatacgaa cagcatcttc gtctgggctc
     2341 tgtagtcgaa aggcttcaca ccggaatgtc ctaatagatg agtttggaca aaccacaact
     2401 agaatgcagt gaaaaaaatg ctttatttgt gaaatttgtg atgctattgc tttatttgta
     2461 accattataa gctgcaataa acaagttaac aacaacaatt gcattcattt tatgtttcag
     2521 gttcaggggg aggtgtggga ggttttttaa agcaagtaaa acctctacaa atgtggtact
     2581 taagaggggg agaccaaagg gcgagacgtt aaggcctcac gtgacatgtg agcaaaaggc
     2641 cagcaaaagg ccaggaaccg taaaaaggcc gcgttgctgg cgtttttcca taggctccgc
     2701 ccccctgacg agcatcacaa aaatcgacgc tcaagtcaga ggtggcgaaa cccgacagga
     2761 ctataaagat accaggcgtt tccccctgga agctccctcg tgcgctctcc tgttccgacc
     2821 ctgccgctta ccggatacct gtccgccttt ctcccttcgg gaagcgtggc gctttctcat
     2881 agctcacgct gtaggtatct cagttcggtg taggtcgttc gctccaagct gggctgtgtg
     2941 cacgaacccc ccgttcagcc cgaccgctgc gccttatccg gtaactatcg tcttgagtcc
     3001 aacccggtaa gacacgactt atcgccactg gcagcagcca ctggtaacag gattagcaga
     3061 gcgaggtatg taggcggtgc tacagagttc ttgaagtggt ggcctaacta cggctacact
     3121 agaaggacag tatttggtat ctgcgctctg ctgaagccag ttaccttcgg aaaaagagtt
     3181 ggtagctctt gatccggcaa acaaaccacg ctggtagcgg tggttttttt gtttgcaagc
     3241 agcagattac gcgcagaaaa aaaggatctc aagaagatcc tttgatcttt tctacggggt
     3301 ctgacgctca gtggaacgaa aactcacgtt aagggatttt ggtcatgccg tctcagaaga
     3361 actcgtcaag aaggcgatag aaggcgatgc gctgcgaatc gggagcggcg ataccgtaaa
     3421 gcacgaggaa gcggtcagcc cattcgccgc caagctcttc agcaatatca cgggtagcca
     3481 acgctatgtc ctgatagcgg tccgccacac ccagccggcc acagtcgatg aatccagaaa
     3541 agcggccatt ttccaccatg atattcggca agcaggcatc gccatgggtc acgacgagat
     3601 cctcgccgtc gggcatgctc gccttgagcc tggcgaacag ttcggctggc gcgagcccct
     3661 gatgctcttc gtccagatca tcctgatcga caagaccggc ttccatccga gtacgtgctc
     3721 gctcgatgcg atgtttcgct tggtggtcga atgggcaggt agccggatca agcgtatgca
     3781 gccgccgcat tgcatcagcc atgatggata ctttctcggc aggagcaagg tgagatgaca
     3841 ggagatcctg ccccggcact tcgcccaata gcagccagtc ccttcccgct tcagtgacaa
     3901 cgtcgagcac agctgcgcaa ggaacgcccg tcgtggccag ccacgatagc cgcgctgcct
     3961 cgtcttgcag ttcattcagg gcaccggaca ggtcggtctt gacaaaaaga accgggcgcc
     4021 cctgcgctga cagccggaac acggcggcat cagagcagcc gattgtctgt tgtgcccagt
     4081 catagccgaa tagcctctcc acccaagcgg ccggagaacc tgcgtgcaat ccatcttgtt
     4141 caatcataat attattgaag catttatcag ggttcgtctc gtcccggtct cctcccatgc
     4201 atgtcaatat tggccattag ccatattatt cattggttat atagcataaa tcaatattgg
     4261 ctattggcca ttgcatacgt tgtatctata tcataatatg tacatttata ttggctcatg
     4321 tccaatatga ccgccatgtt
//
