# Supplementary material for: Highly enhanced transgene integration in human pluripotent stem cells by serine integrase BxbI
Source: bioRxiv preprint, doi:10.1101/2024.10.18.619063, version 1 (2024-10-19)
Supplement: Supplemental File 5 [file 619063_file08.txt]

LOCUS       p53dn-P2A-BP-NLS        2214 bp DNA     linear   SYN 21-SEP-2023
DEFINITION  synthetic linear DNA
ACCESSION   .
VERSION     .
KEYWORDS    .
SOURCE      synthetic DNA construct
  ORGANISM  synthetic DNA construct
REFERENCE   1  (bases 1 to 2214)
  AUTHORS   Matias I Autio
  TITLE     Direct Submission
  JOURNAL   Exported May 30, 2024 from SnapGene 7.2.1
            https://www.snapgene.com
FEATURES             Location/Qualifiers
     source          1..2214
                     /mol_type="other DNA"
                     /organism="synthetic DNA construct"
     source          356..421
                     /db_xref="taxon:9606"
                     /organism="Homo sapiens"
     5'UTR           1..43
                     /label=Xenopus globin 5'-UTR
                     /note="translational enhancer from the 5'-UTR of the major 
                     beta-globin gene of Xenopus laevis"
     CDS             50..355
                     /codon_start=1
                     /label=tp53-DNfrag
                     /translation="MTAMEESQSDISLKRALPTCTSASPPQKKKPLDGEYFTLKIRGRK
                     RFEMFRELNEALELKDAHATEESGDSRAHSSYLKTKKGQSTSRHKKTMVKKVGPDSD"
     Site            356..421
                     /label=gsgP2A
                     /site_type="cleavage site"
     CDS             365..421
                     /codon_start=1
                     /product="2A peptide from porcine teschovirus-1 
                     polyprotein"
                     /label=P2A
                     /note="Eukaryotic ribosomes fail to insert a peptide bond 
                     between the Gly and Pro residues, yielding separate 
                     polypeptides."
                     /translation="ATNFSLLKQAGDVEENPGP"
     sig_peptide     422..478
                     /codon_start=1
                     /label=BP-NLS
                     /translation="KRTADGSEFESPKKKRKVE"
     CDS             455..475
                     /codon_start=1
                     /product="nuclear localization signal of SV40 (simian virus
                     40) large T antigen"
                     /label=SV40 NLS
                     /translation="PKKKRKV"
     CDS             479..1978
                     /label=BxbI - iCodon opti
     3'UTR           1982..2107
                     /label=Xenopus globin 3'-UTR
                     /note="3'-UTR of the major beta-globin gene of Xenopus 
                     laevis"
ORIGIN
        1 cttgttcttt ttgcagaagc tcagaataaa cgctcaactt tgggccacca tgaccgctat
       61 ggaagaatct cagtccgata tctcactgaa gcgtgcattg ccgacctgca catcagcatc
      121 ccctcctcaa aagaaaaaac ctcttgatgg agaatatttc actctcaaga tccgtggaag
      181 aaagcgtttc gagatgttcc gagaactgaa cgaagctctt gagctgaaag acgctcatgc
      241 taccgaggaa tccggcgatt caagagcaca ctcctcctac ctgaaaacga aaaaaggaca
      301 gtctacctcc cggcataaga agacgatggt taagaaggtc ggccctgatt cagatggaag
      361 cggagccact aacttctccc tgttgaaaca agcaggggat gtcgaagaga atcctgggcc
      421 aaagcgtacc gcagatggat ccgaatttga gtcaccgaag aagaagagga aggttgaacg
      481 ggcactcgtc gtaatcaggc tttctcgagt tacggatgca accacctctc cggagcgtca
      541 actggaatca tgccagcaac tctgcgctca gagaggatgg gacgtcgtgg gagtggctga
      601 agatctcgat gtatccgggg cggtggaccc cttcgatcgt aagcgtcgtc caaatctcgc
      661 caggtggctg gctttcgagg agcaaccttt cgacgtaatc gtggcttata gagtcgaccg
      721 tctcaccagg tctatccgtc acctgcaaca attggttcac tgggctgaag accacaagaa
      781 gttggtggtt tccgcaactg aggcgcactt cgataccacc actccattcg ctgctgtcgt
      841 gattgccctt atgggtacag tcgcccaaat ggaactggag gctatcaagg aacgtaatcg
      901 tagtgccgct cattttaata tccgagctgg caaatatcgc ggatctctgc ccccatgggg
      961 atacctccct acccgtgtcg atggagagtg gcgtcttgtt ccggaccccg ttcagcgtga
     1021 gcgtatcctt gaagtgtatc atagagtagt ggataaccat gaaccattgc atctggtagc
     1081 acatgatctc aatcgccgtg gggtactctc tcctaaggat tatttcgcgc aactgcaggg
     1141 tcgggagccc cagggacgtg aatggtccgc aaccgctctc aagcggagta tgataagtga
     1201 agccatgctt ggatacgcta cgcttaatgg gaaaacagtc agagacgacg atggcgcccc
     1261 tctcgtccgt gcagagccaa ttctgacacg tgagcagcta gaggctctgc gggcagaact
     1321 ggttaagaca tcccgcgcta aacctgcagt ctctactccc tccctcttgc tgcgtgtcct
     1381 gttctgcgca gtttgcggag agcccgccta taagtttgct ggaggcggac gtaagcatcc
     1441 aagataccga tgcagaagca tgggatttcc caaacactgc ggaaatggaa ccgtcgctat
     1501 ggctgagtgg gacgcctttt gcgaagagca ggtgcttgat ttgctgggag acgctgagcg
     1561 gctggaaaag gtctgggttg ctggatcaga ttctgccgtc gagctggcgg aggttaacgc
     1621 agaactggtg gatctgactt ctcttattgg ttcccccgct taccgtgcag gatcccccca
     1681 gcgagaagct ctggacgccc gaattgctgc ccttgcggct cgacaggagg aactggaagg
     1741 acttgaagcc cgtcctagtg gatgggagtg gcgggagaca ggccagcgtt tcggagactg
     1801 gtggcgtgaa caagatactg ctgcgaagaa cacctggctg cgttccatga atgtccgact
     1861 gacctttgac gttcggggcg gacttacccg tactatcgat ttcggggatc tgcaggaata
     1921 cgaacagcat cttcgtctgg gctctgtagt cgaaaggctt cacaccggaa tgtcctaata
     1981 gaaccagcct caagaacacc cgaatggagt ctctaagcta cataatacca acttacactt
     2041 tacaaaatgt tgtcccccaa aatgtagcca ttcgtatctg ctcctaataa aaagaaagtt
     2101 tcttcacaaa aaaaaaaaaa aaaaaaaaaa aaaaaaagcg aaaaaaaaaa aaaaaaaaaa
     2161 aaaaaaaaaa ccgaaaaaaa aaaaaaaaaa aaaaaaaaaa aaaaaaaaaa aaaa
//
